>Addgene plasmid #167940 | pcDNA-LoxP-mKate-LoxP-EGFP | addgene full sequence | sequence record 330217 | Addgene NGS Result
CTGAGTAGTGCGCGAGCAAAATTTAAGCTACAACAAGGCAAGGCTTGACCGACAATTGCATGAAGAATCT
GCTTAGGGTTAGGCGTTTTGCGCTGCTTCGCGATGTACGGGCCAGATATACGCGTTGACATTGATTATTG
ACTAGTTATTAATAGTAATCAATTACGGGGTCATTAGTTCATAGCCCATATATGGAGTTCCGCGTTACAT
AACTTACGGTAAATGGCCCGCCTGGCTGACCGCCCAACGACCCCCGCCCATTGACGTCAATAATGACGTA
TGTTCCCATAGTAACGCCAATAGGGACTTTCCATTGACGTCAATGGGTGGAGTATTTACGGTAAACTGCC
CACTTGGCAGTACATCAAGTGTATCATATGCCAAGTACGCCCCCTATTGACGTCAATGACGGTAAATGGC
CCGCCTGGCATTATGCCCAGTACATGACCTTATGGGACTTTCCTACTTGGCAGTACATCTACGTATTAGT
CATCGCTATTACCATGGTGATGCGGTTTTGGCAGTACATCAATGGGCGTGGATAGCGGTTTGACTCACGG
GGATTTCCAAGTCTCCACCCCATTGACGTCAATGGGAGTTTGTTTTGGCACCAAAATCAACGGGACTTTC
CAAAATGTCGTAACAACTCCGCCCCATTGACGCAAATGGGCGGTAGGCGTGTACGGTGGGAGGTCTATAT
AAGCAGAGCTCTCTGGCTAACTAGAGAACCCACTGCTTACTGGCTTATCGAAATTAATACGACTCACTAT
AGGGAGACCCAAGATAACTTCGTATAGCATACATTATACGAAGTTATAATTCTGCACATAGTGCCACCAT
GGTGTCTAAGGGCGAAGAGCTGATTAAGGAGAACATGCACATGAAGCTGTACATGGAGGGCACCGTGAAC
AACCACCACTTCAAGTGCACATCCGAGGGCGAAGGCAAGCCCTACGAGGGCACCCAGACCATGAGAATCA
AGGTGGTCGAGGGCGGCCCTCTCCCCTTCGCCTTCGACATCCTGGCTACCAGCTTCATGTACGGCAGCAA
AACCTTCATCAACCACACCCAGGGCATCCCCGACTTCTTTAAGCAGTCCTTCCCTGAGGGCTTCACATGG
GAGAGAGTCACCACATACGAAGACGGGGGCGTGCTGACCGCTACCCAGGACACCAGCCTCCAGGACGGCT
GCCTCATCTACAACGTCAAGATCAGAGGGGTGAACTTCCCATCCAACGGCCCTGTGATGCAGAAGAAAAC
ACTCGGCTGGGAGGCCTCCACCGAGATGCTGTACCCCGCTGACGGCGGCCTGGAAGGCAGAAGCGACATG
GCCCTGAAGCTCGTGGGCGGGGGCCACCTGATCTGCAACTTGAAGACCACATACAGATCCAAGAAACCCG
CTAAGAACCTCAAGATGCCCGGCGTCTACTATGTGGACAGAAGACTGGAAAGAATCAAGGAGGCCGACAA
AGAGACCTACGTCGAGCAGCACGAGGTGGCTGTGGCCAGATACTGCGACCTCCCTAGCAAACTGGGGCAC
AAACTTAATTAGTTCTAGTTGATAACTTCGTATAGCATACATTATACGAAGTTATTCGAGTCTAGAGGGC
CCGTTAGATCGAACGCGTCGCCACCATGGTGAGCAAGGGCGAGGAGCTGTTCACCGGGGTGGTGCCCATC
CTGGTCGAGCTGGACGGCGACGTAAACGGCCACAAGTTCAGCGTGTCCGGCGAGGGCGAGGGCGATGCCA
CCTACGGCAAGCTGACCCTGAAGTTCATCTGCACCACCGGCAAGCTGCCCGTGCCCTGGCCCACCCTCGT
GACCACCCTGACCTACGGCGTGCAGTGCTTCAGCCGCTACCCCGACCACATGAAGCAGCACGACTTCTTC
AAGTCCGCCATGCCCGAAGGCTACGTCCAGGAGCGCACCATCTTCTTCAAGGACGACGGCAACTACAAGA
CCCGCGCCGAGGTGAAGTTCGAGGGCGACACCCTGGTGAACCGCATCGAGCTGAAGGGCATCGACTTCAA
GGAGGACGGCAACATCCTGGGGCACAAGCTGGAGTACAACTACAACAGCCACAACGTCTATATCATGGCC
GACAAGCAGAAGAACGGCATCAAGGTGAACTTCAAGATCCGCCACAACATCGAGGACGGCAGCGTGCAGC
TCGCCGACCACTACCAGCAGAACACCCCCATCGGCGACGGCCCCGTGCTGCTGCCCGACAACCACTACCT
GAGCACCCAGTCCGCCCTGAGCAAAGACCCCAACGAGAAGCGCGATCACATGGTCCTGCTGGAGTTCGTG
ACCGCCGCCGGGATCACTCTCGGCATGGACGAGCTGTACAAGTAATAGCTCGAGCATGCATCTAGAGGGC
CCTATTCTATAGTGTCACCTAAATGCTAGAGCTCGCTGATCAGCCTCGACTGTGCCTTCTAGTTGCCAGC
CATCTGTTGTTTGCCCCTCCCCCGTGCCTTCCTTGACCCTGGAAGGTGCCACTCCCACTGTCCTTTCCTA
ATAAAATGAGGAAATTGCATCGCATTGTCTGAGTAGGTGTCATTCTATTCTGGGGGGTGGGGTGGGGCAG
GACAGCAAGGGGGAGGATTGGGAAGACAATAGCAGGCATGCTGGGGATGCGGTGGGCTCTATGGCTTCTG
AGGCGGAAAGAACCAGCTGGGGCTCTAGGGGGTATCCCC
[124 nt withheld, positions 2700-2823]
C
[91 nt withheld, positions 2825-2915]
A
[49 nt withheld, positions 2917-2965]
CCTTTGACGTTGGAGTCCACGTTCTTT
[37 nt withheld, positions 2993-3029]
ACCCTATCTCGGTCTATTCTTTTGATTTATAAGGGATTTTGCCGATTTCGGCCTATTGGTTAAAAAATGA
GCTGATTTAACAAAAATTTAACGCGAATTAATTCTGTGGAATGTGTGTCAGTTAGGGTGTGGAAAGTCCC
CAGGCTCCCCAGCAGGCAGAAGTATGCAAAGCATGCATCTCAATTAGTCAGCAACCAGGTGTGGAAAGTC
CCCAGGCTCCCCAGCAGGCAGAAGTATGCAAAGCATGCATCTCAATTAGTCAGCAACCATAGTCCCGCCC
CTAACTCCGCCCATCCCGCCCCTAACTCCGCCCAGTTCCGCCCATTCTCCGCCCCATGGCTGACTAATTT
TTTTTATTTATGCAGAGGCCGAGGCCGCCTCTGCCTCTGAGCTATTCCAGAAGTAGTGAGGAGGCTTTTT
TGGAGGCCTAGGCTTTTGCAAAAAGCTCCCGGGAGCTTGTATATCCATTTTCGGATCTGATCAAGAGACA
GGATGAGGATCGTTTCGCATGATTGAACAAGATGGATTGCACGCAGGTTCTCCGGCCGCTTGGGTGGAGA
GGCTATTCGGCTATGACTGGGCACAACAGACAATCGGCTGCTCTGATGCCGCCGTGTTCCGGCTGTCAGC
GCAGGGGCGCCCGGTTCTTTTTGTCAAGACCGACCTGTCCGGTGCCCTGAATGAACTGCAGGACGAGGCA
GCGCGGCTATCGTGGCTGGCCACGACGGGCGTTCCTTGCGCAGCTGTGCTCGACGTTGTCACTGAAGCGG
GAAGGGACTGGCTGCTATTGGGCGAAGTGCCGGGGCAGGATCTCCTGTCATCTCACCTTGCTCCTGCCGA
GAAAGTATCCATCATGGCTGATGCAATGCGGCGGCTGCATACGCTTGATCCGGCTACCTGCCCATTCGAC
CACCAAGCGAAACATCGCATCGAGCGAGCACGTACTCGGATGGAAGCCGGTCTTGTCGATCAGGATGATC
TGGACGAAGAGCATCAGGGGCTCGCGCCAGCCGAACTGTTCGCCAGGCTCAAGGCGCGCATGCCCGACGG
CGAGGATCTCGTCGTGACCCATGGCGATGCCTGCTTGCCGAATATCATGGTGGAAAATGGCCGCTTTTCT
GGATTCATCGACTGTGGCCGGCTGGGTGTGGCGGACCGCTATCAGGACATAGCGTTGGCTACCCGTGATA
TTGCTGAAGAGCTTGGCGGCGAATGGGCTGACCGCTTCCTCGTGCTTTACGGTATCGCCGCTCCCGATTC
GCAGCGCATCGCCTTCTATCGCCTTCTTGACGAGTTCTTCTGAGCGGGACTCTGGGGTTCGAAATGACCG
ACCAAGCGACGCCCAACCTGCCATCACGAGATTTCGATTCCACCGCCGCCTTCTATGAAAGGTTGGGCTT
CGGAATCGTTTTCCGGGACGCCGGCTGGATGATCCTCCAGCGCGGGGATCTCATGCTGGAGTTCTTCGCC
CACCCCAACTTGTTTATTGCAGCTTATAATGGTTACAAATAAAGCAATAGCATCACAAATTTCACAAATA
AAGCATTTTTTTCACTGCATTCTAGTTGTGGTTTGTCCAAACTCATCAATGTATCTTATCATGTCTGTAT
ACCGTCGACCTCTAGCTAGAGCTTGGCGTAATCATGGTCATAGCTGTTTCCTGTGTGAAATTGTTATCCG
CTCACAATTCCACACAACATACGAGCCGGAAGCATAAAGTGTAAAGCCTGGGGTGCCTAATGAGTGAGCT
AACTCACATTAATTGCGTTGCGCTCACTGCCCGCTTTCCAGTCGGGAAACCTGTCGTGCCAGCTGCATTA
ATGAATCGGCCAACGCGCGGGGAGAGGCGGTTTGCGTATTGGGCGCTCTTCCGCTTCCTCGCTCACTGAC
TCGCTGCGCTCGGTCGTTCGGCTGCGGCGAGCGGTATCAGCTCACTCAAAGGCGGTAATACGGTTATCCA
CAGAATCAGGGGATAACGCAGGAAAGAACATGTGAGCAAAAGGCCAGCAAAAGGCCAGGAACCGTAAAAA
GGCCGCGTTGCTGGCGTTTTTCCATAGGCTCCGCCCCCCTGACGAGCATCACAAAAATCGACGCTCAAGT
CAGAGGTGGCGAAACCCGACAGGACTATAAAGATACCAGGCGTTTCCCCCTGGAAGCTCCCTCGTGCGCT
CTCCTGTTCCGACCCTGCCGCTTACCGGATACCTGTCCGCCTTTCTCCCTTCGGGAAGCGTGGCGCTTTC
TCATAGCTCACGCTGTAGGTATCTCAGTTCGGTGTAGGTCGTTCGCTCCAAGCTGGGCTGTGTGCACAAA
CCCCCCGTTCAGCCCGACCGCTGCGCCTTATCCGGTAACTATCGTCTTGAGTCCAACCCGGTAAGACACG
ACTTATCGCCACTGGCAGCAGCCACTGGTAACAGGATTAGCAGAGCGAGGTATGTAGGCGGTGCTACAGA
GTTCTTGAAGTGGTGGCCTAACTACGGCTACACTAGAAGAACAGTATTTGGTATCTGCGCTCTGCTGAAG
CCAGTTACCTTCGGAAAAAGAGTTGGTAGCTCTTGATCCGGCAAACAAACCACCGCTGGTAGCGGTGGTT
TTTTTGTTTGCAAGCAGCAGATTACGCGCAGAAAAAAAGGATCTCAAGAAGATCCTTTGATCTTTTCTAC
GGGGTCTGACGCTCAGTGGAACGAAAACTCACGTTAAGGGATTTTGGTCATGAGATTATCAAAAAGGATC
TTCACCTAGATCCTTTTAAATTAAAAATGAAGTTTTAAATCAATCTAAAGTATATATGAGTAAACTTGGT
CTGACAGTTACCAATGCTTAATCAGTGAGGCACCTATCTCAGCGATCTGTCTATTTCGTTCATCCATAGT
TGCCTGACTCCCCGTCGTGTAGATAACTACGATACGGGAGGGCTTACCATCTGGCCCCAGTGCTGCAATG
ATACCGCGAGACCCACGCTCACCGGCTCCAGATTTATCAGCAATAAACCAGCCAGCCGGAAGGGCCGAGC
GCAGAAGTGGTCCTGCAACTTTATCCGCCTCCATCCAGTCTATTAATTGTTGCCGGGAAGCTAGAGTAAG
TAGTTCGCCAGTTAATAGTTTGCGCAACGTTGTTGCCATTGCTACAGGCATCGTGGTGTCACGCTCGTCG
TTTGGTATGGCTTCATTCAGCTCCGGTTCCCAACGATCAAGGCGAGTTACATGATCCCCCATGTTGTGCA
AAAAAGCGGTTAGCTCCTTCGGTCCTCCGATCGTTGTCAGAAGTAAGTTGGCCGCAGTGTTATCACTCAT
GGTTATGGCAGCACTGCATAATTCTCTTACTGTCATGCCATCCGTAAGATGCTTTTCTGTGACTGGTGAG
TACTCAACCAAGTCATTCTGAGAATAGTGTATGCGGCGACCGAGTTGCTCTTGCCCGGCGTCAATACGGG
ATAATACCGCGCCACATAGCAGAACTTTAAAAGTGCTCATCATTGGAAAACGTTCTTCGGGGCGAAAACT
CTCAAGGATCTTACCGCTGTTGAGATCCAGTTCGATGTAACCCACTCGTGCACCCAACTGATCTTCAGCA
TCTTTTACTTTCACCAGCGTTTCTGGGTGAGCAAAAACAGGAAGGCAAAATGCCGCAAAAAAGGGAATAA
GGGCGACACGGAAATGTTGAATACTCATACTCTTCCTTTTTCAATATTATTGAAGCATTTATCAGGGTTA
TTGTCTCATGAGCGGATACATATTTGAATGTATTTAGAAAAATAAACAAATAGGGGTTCCGCGCACATTT
CCCCGAAAAGTGCCACCTGACGTCGACGGATCGGGAGATCTCCCGATCCCCTATGGTGCACTCTCAGTAC
AATCTGCTCTGATGCCGCATAGTTAAGCCAGTATCTGCTCCCTGCTTGTGTGTTGGAGGTCG
Features (pLannotate 1.2.2; 24 found; start..end, strand, type, name):
    127..506     +  enhancer       CMV enhancer: human cytomegalovirus immediate early enhancer
    507..710     +  promoter       CMV promoter: human cytomegalovirus (CMV) immediate early promoter
    706..739     +  LTR            5' LTR (truncated) (fragment): truncated 5' long terminal repeat (LTR) from HIV-1
    755..773     +  promoter       T7 promoter: promoter for bacteriophage T7 RNA polymerase
    784..817     +  protein_bind   loxP: Cre-mediated recombination occurs in the 8-bp core sequence (GCATACAT). Cre recombinase
    839..1550    +  CDS            TagRFP (fragment): monomeric derivative of red fluorescent protein from Entacmaea quadricolor (Merzlyak et al., 2007) mammalian codon-optimized
   1562..1595    +  protein_bind   loxP: Cre-mediated recombination occurs in the 8-bp core sequence (GCATACAT). Cre recombinase
   1636..2355    +  CDS            EGFP: the original enhanced GFP (Yang et al., 1996) mammalian codon-optimized
   2386..2404    -  promoter       SP6 promoter: promoter for bacteriophage SP6 RNA polymerase
   2430..2654    +  polyA_signal   bGH poly(A) signal: bovine growth hormone polyadenylation signal
   2658..2679    +  promoter       SV40 promoter (fragment): SV40 enhancer and early promoter
   2700..3128    +  rep_origin     f1 ori (sequence partly withheld): f1 bacteriophage origin of replication; arrow indicates direction of (+) strand synthesis
   3142..3471    +  promoter       SV40 promoter: SV40 enhancer and early promoter
   3538..4329    +  CDS            neo: KKA2_KLEPN - Also known as kan, nptII. Experimental evidence at protein level: Swiss-Prot protein existence level 1. Resistance to kanamycin, neomycin, paromomycin, ribostamycin, butirosin and gentamicin B. From Klebsiella pneumoniae.
   4353..4511    +  CDS            ble (fragment): BLE_KLEPN - Experimental evidence at protein level: Swiss-Prot protein existence level 1. Binding protein with a strong affinity to the bleomycin family of antibiotics. Binds to CL990; an antimitotic-antibiotic compound. From Klebsiella pneumoniae.
   4506..4627    +  polyA_signal   SV40 poly(A) signal: SV40 polyadenylation signal
   4700..4716    -  protein_bind   lac operator: The lac repressor binds to the lac operator to inhibit transcription in E. coli. This inhibition can be relieved by adding lactose or isopropyl-β-D-thiogalactopyranoside (IPTG). lac repressor encoded by lacI
   4724..4754    -  promoter       lac promoter: promoter for the E. coli lac operon
   4769..4790    -  protein_bind   CAP binding site: CAP binding activates transcription in the presence of cAMP. E. coli catabolite activator protein
   4803..4895    -  CDS            lacI (fragment): lac repressor; lacI; The lac repressor binds to the lac operator to inhibit transcription in E. coli. This inhibition can be relieved by adding lactose or isopropyl-β-D-thiogalactopyranoside (IPTG).
   5078..5666    -  rep_origin     ori: high-copy-number ColE1/pMB1/pBR322/pUC origin of replication
   5837..6697    -  CDS            AmpR: β-lactamase; bla; confers resistance to ampicillin, carbenicillin, and related antibiotics
   6698..6802    -  promoter       AmpR promoter: bla
   6861..6913    -  misc_feature   bom (fragment): basis of mobility region from pBR322
