[The description below was written by a language model from this plasmid's Addgene catalogue record and pLannotate feature annotations shown in this document.]
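Description:
pcDNA-LoxP-mKate-LoxP-EGFP is a mammalian expression plasmid of about 6.9 kb built on the pcDNA3.1 backbone, carrying a Cre-responsive red-to-green fluorescent colour-switch reporter. It is propagated in E. coli through a high-copy ColE1/pUC-type origin with ampicillin selection from β-lactamase (AmpR). An f1 origin is also present. For mammalian cells, an SV40 early promoter drives the neomycin phosphotransferase gene followed by an SV40 poly(A) signal, which permits G418 selection of stable transfectants.

The payload lies downstream of the human CMV immediate-early enhancer and promoter. A first loxP site is followed by the mKate coding sequence, a second loxP site in the same orientation, the EGFP coding sequence and finally the bovine growth hormone polyadenylation signal. The automated annotation labels the red fluorescent protein as a TagRFP fragment, which fits mKate's origin as a relative derived from the same Entacmaea quadricolor protein. T7 and SP6 promoters flank the cassette as standard backbone features. No separate terminator or poly(A) element is annotated between mKate and the second loxP, so EGFP appears to stay silent before recombination simply because it is the downstream reading frame of the transcript. When Cre recombinase is present, it excises the floxed mKate segment, places EGFP directly behind the CMV promoter and switches cells from red to green.

The associated publication describes a reporter gene assay for membrane fusion of extracellular vesicles. This suggests the plasmid serves in recipient cells as a readout of functional Cre delivery, although the record does not spell out the assay design.
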