Addgene plasmid #167940: pcDNA-LoxP-mKate-LoxP-EGFP
Purpose: CMV promoter-LoxP-mKate-LoxP-EGFP
Depositing lab: Masaharu Somiya. Depositing organization: The University of Osaka. Publication: Reporter gene assay for membrane fusion of extracellular vesicles. Somiya M, Kuroda S. J Extracell Vesicles. 2021 Nov;10(13):e12171. doi: 10.1002/jev2.12171. PubMed 34807503.
Backbone
  Vector backbone: pcDNA3.1
  Vector type: Mammalian Expression
  Selectable markers: Neomycin (select with G418)
Growth in bacteria
  Bacterial resistance: Ampicillin, 100 μg/mL
  Growth temperature: 37°C
  Growth strain: DH5alpha
  Copy number: High Copy
Gene/Insert
  Gene/Insert name: LoxP-mKate-LoxP-EGFP
  Promoter: CMV
  Cloning method: Gibson Cloning
  Sequencing primers: 5′ CMV-F; 3′ BGH-R
Terms and licenses: Academic/Nonprofit Terms; Industry Terms: Not Available to Industry
Depositor comments: Please visit https://www.biorxiv.org/content/10.1101/2021.02.16.431359v1 for bioRxiv preprint.
How to cite: pcDNA-LoxP-mKate-LoxP-EGFP was a gift from Masaharu Somiya (Addgene plasmid # 167940 ; http://n2t.net/addgene:167940 ; RRID:Addgene_167940)
